Addgene plasmid #13787: pCAG-Flpe
Purpose: Mammalian expression of enhanced form of Flp recombinase with C-terminal Myc tag
Depositing lab: Connie Cepko. Depositing organization: Harvard Medical School. Publication: Controlled expression of transgenes introduced by in vivo electroporation. Matsuda T, Cepko CL. Proc Natl Acad Sci U S A. 2007 Jan 16;104(3):1027-32. doi: 10.1073/pnas.0610155104 PubMed 17209010.
Backbone
  Vector backbone: pCAGEN
  Backbone size w/o insert (bp): 4779
  Vector type: Mammalian Expression
Growth in bacteria
  Bacterial resistance: Ampicillin, 100 μg/mL
  Growth temperature: 37°C
  Growth strain: DH5alpha
  Copy number: High Copy
Gene/Insert
  Gene/Insert name: Flpe (alt name: enhanced form of Flp recombinase)
  Species: S. cerevisiae (budding yeast)
  Insert size (bp): 1332
  Promoter: CAG
  Tag / fusion protein: Myc (C terminal on insert)
  Cloning method: Restriction Enzyme; 5′ cloning site EcoRI (not destroyed); 3′ cloning site NotI (not destroyed)
  Sequencing primers: 5′ pCAG-F; 3′ Bglob-pA-R
Resource information
  A portion of this plasmid was derived from a plasmid made by: The coding sequence of Flpe was amplified by PCR using pCMVscript-FlpeERT2 (Hunter et al. Genesis 41, 99-109 (2005)) obtained from Dr. S. Dymecki (Harvard Medical School) as a template.
Terms and licenses: Academic/Nonprofit Terms; Industry Terms: Not Available to Industry
Depositor comments: Kozak consensus sequence was added before the start ATG. Internal EcoRI site was destroyed by introducing a silent mutation. Myc-tag was added at the C-terminus of Flpe.
How to cite: pCAG-Flpe was a gift from Connie Cepko (Addgene plasmid # 13787 ; http://n2t.net/addgene:13787 ; RRID:Addgene_13787)
