[The description below was written by a language model from this plasmid's Addgene catalogue record and pLannotate feature annotations shown in this document.]
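Description:
pCAG-Flpe is a mammalian expression plasmid built on the pCAGEN backbone that drives constitutive production of FLPe, the enhanced, thermostable variant of the Saccharomyces cerevisiae Flp site-specific recombinase. It is propagated in E. coli as a high-copy plasmid through a ColE1/pUC-type origin and selected with ampicillin via the β-lactamase gene under its own promoter. The annotated sequence of about 6.1 kb matches the sum of the recorded backbone and insert sizes.

Expression comes from the composite CAG promoter, annotated here as the CMV immediate-early enhancer, the chicken β-actin promoter and a chimeric chicken β-actin/rabbit β-globin intron, a combination that gives strong, broadly active transcription in mammalian cells. The Flpe coding sequence sits between EcoRI and NotI sites downstream of the intron and is followed by rabbit β-globin sequence carrying the polyadenylation signal; the short HBB fragments flagged on either side of the insert are remnants of this globin cassette rather than expressed genes. According to the depositor, a Kozak consensus was placed before the start codon, an internal EcoRI site was removed by a silent mutation, and a Myc epitope was fused to the C terminus for detection; the Myc tag is not called separately in the feature table. The automated annotation describes FLPe generically as an SV40 NLS fusion, which the catalogue entry does not confirm for this insert. The backbone also carries an SV40 origin and poly(A) signal and leftover lac promoter/operator and lacI fragments from the cloning vector.

The plasmid supplies Flp activity to excise, invert or otherwise rearrange FRT-flanked cassettes in transfected cells, and the associated publication concerns control of transgenes introduced by in vivo electroporation.
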