Features (pLannotate 1.2.2; 18 found; start..end, strand, type, name):
      4..383     +  enhancer       CMV enhancer: human cytomegalovirus immediate early enhancer
    386..661     +  promoter       chicken β-actin promoter: No description available
    662..1670    +  intron         chimeric intron: chimera between introns from chicken β-actin and rabbit β-globin
   1668..1724    +  CDS            HBB (fragment): HBB_LEPEU - Experimental evidence at protein level: Swiss-Prot protein existence level 1. Involved in oxygen transport from the lung to the various peripheral tissues. From Lepus europaeus (European hare).
   1737..3005    +  CDS            FLPe: nuclear-targeted site-specific recombinase FLPe is a fusion between the SV40 nuclear localization signal and a thermostable version of the Saccharomyces cerevisiae site-specific recombinase FLP. Recombination occurs at FRT sequences.
   3058..3129    +  CDS            HBB (fragment): HBB_PONPY - Experimental evidence at transcript level: Swiss-Prot protein existence level 2. Involved in oxygen transport from the lung to the various peripheral tissues. From Pongo pygmaeus (Bornean orangutan).
   3200..3255    +  polyA_signal   β-globin poly(A) signal: rabbit β-globin polyadenylation signal (Gil and Proudfoot, 1987)
   3638..3654    -  protein_bind   lac operator: The lac repressor binds to the lac operator to inhibit transcription in E. coli. This inhibition can be relieved by adding lactose or isopropyl-β-D-thiogalactopyranoside (IPTG). lac repressor encoded by lacI
   3662..3692    -  promoter       lac promoter: promoter for the E. coli lac operon
   3707..3728    -  protein_bind   CAP binding site: CAP binding activates transcription in the presence of cAMP. E. coli catabolite activator protein
   3741..3780    -  CDS            lacI (fragment): lac repressor; lacI; The lac repressor binds to the lac operator to inhibit transcription in E. coli. This inhibition can be relieved by adding lactose or isopropyl-β-D-thiogalactopyranoside (IPTG).
   3787..3809    +  promoter       SV40 promoter (fragment): SV40 enhancer and early promoter
   3833..3968    +  rep_origin     SV40 ori: SV40 origin of replication
   3988..4122    +  polyA_signal   SV40 poly(A) signal: SV40 polyadenylation signal
   4124..4178    -  CDS            lacI (fragment): lac repressor; lacI; The lac repressor binds to the lac operator to inhibit transcription in E. coli. This inhibition can be relieved by adding lactose or isopropyl-β-D-thiogalactopyranoside (IPTG).
   4361..4949    -  rep_origin     ori: high-copy-number ColE1/pMB1/pBR322/pUC origin of replication
   5120..5980    -  CDS            AmpR: β-lactamase; bla; confers resistance to ampicillin, carbenicillin, and related antibiotics
   5981..6085    -  promoter       AmpR promoter: bla
>Addgene plasmid #13787 | pCAG-Flpe | depositor full sequence | sequence record 7769 | Author sequence
GTCGACATTGATTATTGACTAGTTATTAATAGTAATCAATTACGGGGTCATTAGTTCATAGCCCATATAT
GGAGTTCCGCGTTACATAACTTACGGTAAATGGCCCGCCTGGCTGACCGCCCAACGACCCCCGCCCATTG
ACGTCAATAATGACGTATGTTCCCATAGTAACGCCAATAGGGACTTTCCATTGACGTCAATGGGTGGACT
ATTTACGGTAAACTGCCCACTTGGCAGTACATCAAGTGTATCATATGCCAAGTACGCCCCCTATTGACGT
CAATGACGGTAAATGGCCCGCCTGGCATTATGCCCAGTACATGACCTTATGGGACTTTCCTACTTGGCAG
TACATCTACGTATTAGTCATCGCTATTACCATGGGTCGAGGTGAGCCCCACGTTCTGCTTCACTCTCCCC
ATCTCCCCCCCCTCCCCACCCCCAATTTTGTATTTATTTATTTTTTAATTATTTTGTGCAGCGATGGGGG
CGGGGGGGGGGGGGGCGCGCGCCAGGCGGGGCGGGGCGGGGCGAGGGGCGGGGCGGGGCGAGGCGGAGAG
GTGCGGCGGCAGCCAATCAGAGCGGCGCGCTCCGAAAGTTTCCTTTTATGGCGAGGCGGCGGCGGCGGCG
GCCCTATAAAAAGCGAAGCGCGCGGCGGGCGGGAGTCGCTGCGTTGCCTTCGCCCCGTGCCCCGCTCCGC
GCCGCCTCGCGCCGCCCGCCCCGGCTCTGACTGACCGCGTTACTCCCACAGGTGAGCGGGCGGGACGGCC
CTTCTCCTCCGGGCTGTAATTAGCGCTTGGTTTAATGACGGCTCGTTTCTTTTCTGTGGCTGCGTGAAAG
CCTTAAAGGGCTCCGGGAGGGCCCTTTGTGCGGGGGGGAGCGGCTCGGGGGGTGCGTGCGTGTGTGTGTG
CGTGGGGAGCGCCGCGTGCGGCCCGCGCTGCCCGGCGGCTGTGAGCGCTGCGGGCGCGGCGCGGGGCTTT
GTGCGCTCCGCGTGTGCGCGAGGGGAGCGCGGCCGGGGGCGGTGCCCCGCGGTGCGGGGGGGCTGCGAGG
GGAACAAAGGCTGCGTGCGGGGTGTGTGCGTGGGGGGGTGAGCAGGGGGTGTGGGCGCGGCGGTCGGGCT
GTAACCCCCCCCTGCACCCCCCTCCCCGAGTTGCTGAGCACGGCCCGGCTTCGGGTGCGGGGCTCCGTGC
GGGGCGTGGCGCGGGGCTCGCCGTGCCGGGCGGGGGGTGGCGGCAGGTGGGGGTGCCGGGCGGGGCGGGG
CCGCCTCGGGCCGGGGAGGGCTCGGGGGAGGGGCGCGGCGGCCCCGGAGCGCCGGCGGCTGTCGAGGCGC
GGCGAGCCGCAGCCATTGCCTTTTATGGTAATCGTGCGAGAGGGCGCAGGGACTTCCTTTGTCCCAAATC
TGGCGGAGCCGAAATCTGGGAGGCGCCGCCGCACCCCCTCTAGCGGGCGCGGGCGAAGCGGTGCGGCGCC
GGCAGGAAGGAAATGGGCGGGGAGGGCCTTCGTGCGTCGCCGCGCCGCCGTCCCCTTCTCCATCTCCAGC
CTCGGGGCTGCCGCAGGGGGACGGCTGCCTTCGGGGGGGACGGGGCAGGGCGGGGTTCGGCTTCTGGCGT
GTGACCGGCGGCTCTAGAGCCTCTGCTAACCATGTTCATGCCTTCTTCTTTTTCCTACAGCTCCTGGGCA
ACGTGCTGGTTATTGTGCTGTCTCATCATTTTGGCAAAGAATTCTGAGCCGCCACCATGAGCCAATTTGA
TATATTATGTAAAACACCACCTAAGGTCCTGGTTCGTCAGTTTGTGGAAAGGTTTGAAAGACCTTCAGGG
GAAAAAATAGCATCATGTGCTGCTGAACTAACCTATTTATGTTGGATGATTACTCATAACGGAACAGCAA
TCAAGAGAGCCACATTCATGAGCTATAATACTATCATAAGCAATTCGCTGAGTTTCGATATTGTCAACAA
ATCACTCCAGTTTAAATACAAGACGCAAAAAGCAACAATTCTGGAAGCCTCATTAAAGAAATTAATTCCT
GCTTGGGAATTTACAATTATTCCTTACAATGGACAAAAACATCAATCTGATATCACTGATATTGTAAGTA
GTTTGCAATTACAGTTCGAATCATCGGAAGAAGCAGATAAGGGAAATAGCCACAGTAAAAAAATGCTTAA
AGCACTTCTAAGTGAGGGTGAAAGCATCTGGGAGATCACTGAGAAAATACTAAATTCGTTTGAGTATACC
TCGAGATTTACAAAAACAAAAACTTTATACCAATTCCTCTTCCTAGCTACTTTCATCAATTGTGGAAGAT
TCAGCGATATTAAGAACGTTGATCCGAAATCATTTAAATTAGTCCAAAATAAGTATCTGGGAGTAATAAT
CCAGTGTTTAGTGACAGAGACAAAGACAAGCGTTAGTAGGCACATATACTTCTTTAGCGCAAGGGGTAGG
ATCGATCCACTTGTATATTTGGATGAATTTTTGAGGAACTCTGAACCAGTCCTAAAACGAGTAAATAGGA
CCGGCAATTCTTCAAGCAACAAACAGGAATACCAATTATTAAAAGATAACTTAGTCAGATCGTACAACAA
GGCTTTGAAGAAAAATGCGCCTTATCCAATCTTTGCTATAAAGAATGGCCCAAAATCTCACATTGGAAGA
CATTTGATGACCTCATTTCTGTCAATGAAGGGCCTAACGGAGTTGACTAATGTTGTGGGAAATTGGAGCG
ATAAGCGTGCTTCTGCCGTGGCCAGGACAACGTATACTCATCAGATAACAGCAATACCTGATCACTACTT
CGCACTAGTTTCTCGGTACTATGCATATGATCCAATATCAAAGGAAATGATAGCATTGAAGGATGAGACT
AATCCAATTGAGGAGTGGCAGCATATAGAACAGCTAAAGGGTAGTGCTGAAGGAAGCATACGATACCCCG
CATGGAATGGGATAATATCACAGGAGGTACTAGACTACCTTTCATCCTACATAAATAGACGCATAGGACC
GGTGGAACAAAAACTTATTTCTGAAGAAGATCTGTGATAGCGGCCGCACTCCTCAGGTGCAGGCTGCCTA
TCAGAAGGTGGTGGCTGGTGTGGCCAATGCCCTGGCTCACAAATACCACTGAGATCTTTTTCCCTCTGCC
AAAAATTATGGGGACATCATGAAGCCCCTTGAGCATCTGACTTCTGGCTAATAAAGGAAATTTATTTTCA
TTGCAATAGTGTGTTGGAATTTTTTGTGTCTCTCACTCGGAAGGACATATGGGAGGGCAAATCATTTAAA
ACATCAGAATGAGTATTTGGTTTAGAGTTTGGCAACATATGCCATATGCTGGCTGCCATGAACAAAGGTG
GCTATAAAGAGGTCATCAGTATATGAAACAGCCCCCTGCTGTCCATTCCTTATTCCATAGAAAAGCCTTG
ACTTGAGGTTAGATTTTTTTTATATTTTGTTTTGTGTTATTTTTTTCTTTAACATCCCTAAAATTTTCCT
TACATGTTTTACTAGCCAGATTTTTCCTCCTCTCCTGACTACTCCCAGTCATAGCTGTCCCTCTTCTCTT
ATGAAGATCCCTCGACCTGCAGCCCAAGCTTGGCGTAATCATGGTCATAGCTGTTTCCTGTGTGAAATTG
TTATCCGCTCACAATTCCACACAACATACGAGCCGGAAGCATAAAGTGTAAAGCCTGGGGTGCCTAATGA
GTGAGCTAACTCACATTAATTGCGTTGCGCTCACTGCCCGCTTTCCAGTCGGGAAACCTGTCGTGCCAGC
GGATCCGCATCTCAATTAGTCAGCAACCATAGTCCCGCCCCTAACTCCGCCCATCCCGCCCCTAACTCCG
CCCAGTTCCGCCCATTCTCCGCCCCATGGCTGACTAATTTTTTTTATTTATGCAGAGGCCGAGGCCGCCT
CGGCCTCTGAGCTATTCCAGAAGTAGTGAGGAGGCTTTTTTGGAGGCCTAGGCTTTTGCAAAAAGCTAAC
TTGTTTATTGCAGCTTATAATGGTTACAAATAAAGCAATAGCATCACAAATTTCACAAATAAAGCATTTT
TTTCACTGCATTCTAGTTGTGGTTTGTCCAAACTCATCAATGTATCTTATCATGTCTGGATCCGCTGCAT
TAATGAATCGGCCAACGCGCGGGGAGAGGCGGTTTGCGTATTGGGCGCTCTTCCGCTTCCTCGCTCACTG
ACTCGCTGCGCTCGGTCGTTCGGCTGCGGCGAGCGGTATCAGCTCACTCAAAGGCGGTAATACGGTTATC
CACAGAATCAGGGGATAACGCAGGAAAGAACATGTGAGCAAAAGGCCAGCAAAAGGCCAGGAACCGTAAA
AAGGCCGCGTTGCTGGCGTTTTTCCATAGGCTCCGCCCCCCTGACGAGCATCACAAAAATCGACGCTCAA
GTCAGAGGTGGCGAAACCCGACAGGACTATAAAGATACCAGGCGTTTCCCCCTGGAAGCTCCCTCGTGCG
CTCTCCTGTTCCGACCCTGCCGCTTACCGGATACCTGTCCGCCTTTCTCCCTTCGGGAAGCGTGGCGCTT
TCTCAATGCTCACGCTGTAGGTATCTCAGTTCGGTGTAGGTCGTTCGCTCCAAGCTGGGCTGTGTGCACG
AACCCCCCGTTCAGCCCGACCGCTGCGCCTTATCCGGTAACTATCGTCTTGAGTCCAACCCGGTAAGACA
CGACTTATCGCCACTGGCAGCAGCCACTGGTAACAGGATTAGCAGAGCGAGGTATGTAGGCGGTGCTACA
GAGTTCTTGAAGTGGTGGCCTAACTACGGCTACACTAGAAGGACAGTATTTGGTATCTGCGCTCTGCTGA
AGCCAGTTACCTTCGGAAAAAGAGTTGGTAGCTCTTGATCCGGCAAACAAACCACCGCTGGTAGCGGTGG
TTTTTTTGTTTGCAAGCAGCAGATTACGCGCAGAAAAAAAGGATCTCAAGAAGATCCTTTGATCTTTTCT
ACGGGGTCTGACGCTCAGTGGAACGAAAACTCACGTTAAGGGATTTTGGTCATGAGATTATCAAAAAGGA
TCTTCACCTAGATCCTTTTAAATTAAAAATGAAGTTTTAAATCAATCTAAAGTATATATGAGTAAACTTG
GTCTGACAGTTACCAATGCTTAATCAGTGAGGCACCTATCTCAGCGATCTGTCTATTTCGTTCATCCATA
GTTGCCTGACTCCCCGTCGTGTAGATAACTACGATACGGGAGGGCTTACCATCTGGCCCCAGTGCTGCAA
TGATACCGCGAGACCCACGCTCACCGGCTCCAGATTTATCAGCAATAAACCAGCCAGCCGGAAGGGCCGA
GCGCAGAAGTGGTCCTGCAACTTTATCCGCCTCCATCCAGTCTATTAATTGTTGCCGGGAAGCTAGAGTA
AGTAGTTCGCCAGTTAATAGTTTGCGCAACGTTGTTGCCATTGCTACAGGCATCGTGGTGTCACGCTCGT
CGTTTGGTATGGCTTCATTCAGCTCCGGTTCCCAACGATCAAGGCGAGTTACATGATCCCCCATGTTGTG
CAAAAAAGCGGTTAGCTCCTTCGGTCCTCCGATCGTTGTCAGAAGTAAGTTGGCCGCAGTGTTATCACTC
ATGGTTATGGCAGCACTGCATAATTCTCTTACTGTCATGCCATCCGTAAGATGCTTTTCTGTGACTGGTG
AGTACTCAACCAAGTCATTCTGAGAATAGTGTATGCGGCGACCGAGTTGCTCTTGCCCGGCGTCAATACG
GGATAATACCGCGCCACATAGCAGAACTTTAAAAGTGCTCATCATTGGAAAACGTTCTTCGGGGCGAAAA
CTCTCAAGGATCTTACCGCTGTTGAGATCCAGTTCGATGTAACCCACTCGTGCACCCAACTGATCTTCAG
CATCTTTTACTTTCACCAGCGTTTCTGGGTGAGCAAAAACAGGAAGGCAAAATGCCGCAAAAAAGGGAAT
AAGGGCGACACGGAAATGTTGAATACTCATACTCTTCCTTTTTCAATATTATTGAAGCATTTATCAGGGT
TATTGTCTCATGAGCGGATACATATTTGAATGTATTTAGAAAAATAAACAAATAGGGGTTCCGCGCACAT
TTCCCCGAAAAGTGCCACCTG
