>Addgene plasmid #13787 | pCAG-Flpe | addgene partial sequence | sequence record 21317 | 13787 with pCAG-F
GCCGCCACCATGAGCCAATTTGATATATTATGTAAAACACCACCTAAGGTCCTGGTTCGTCAGTTTGTGG
AAAGGTTTGAAAGACCTTCAGGGGAAAAAATAGCATCATGTGCTGCTGAACTAACCTATTTATGTTGGAT
GATTACTCATAACGGAACAGCAATCAAGAGAGCCACATTCATGAGCTATAATACTATCATAAGCAATTCG
CTGAGTTTCGATATTGTCAACAAATCACTCCAGTTTAAATACAAGACGCAAAAAGCAACAATTCTGGAAG
CCTCATTAAAGAAATTAATTCCTGCTTGGGAATTTACAATTATTCCTTACAATGGACAAAAACATCAATC
TGATATCACTGATATTGTAAGTAGTTTGCAATTACAGTTCGAATCATCGGAAGAAGCAGATAAGGGAAAT
AGCCACAGTAAAAAAATGCTTAAAGCACTTCTAAGTGAGGGTGAAAGCATCTGGGAGATCACTGAGAAAA
TACTAAATTCGTTTGAGTATACCTCGAGATTTACAAAAACAAAAACTTTATACCAATTCCTCTTCCTAGC
TACTTTCATCAATTGTGGAAGATTCAGCGATATTAAGAACGTTGATCCGAAATCATTTAAATTAGTCCAA
AATAAGTATCTGGGAGTAATAATCCAGTGTTTAGTGACAGAGACAAAGACAAGCGTTAGTAGGCACATAT
ACTTCTTTAGCGCAAGGGGTAGGATCGATCCACTTGTATATTTGGATGAATTTTTGAGGAACTCTGAACC
AGTCCTAAAACGAGTAAATAGGACCGGCAATTCTTCAAGCAACAAACAGGAATACCAATTATTAAAAGAT
AACTTAGTCAGATC
