>Addgene plasmid #13787 | pCAG-Flpe | addgene partial sequence | sequence record 64514 | pCAGIG-F 5'-GTCCCCTTCTCCATCTCCAG-3'
GGGCAGGGCGGGGTTCGGCTTCTGGCGTGTGACCGGCGGCTCTAGAGCCTCTGCTAACCATGTTCATGCC
TTCTTCTTTTTCCTACAGCTCCTGGGCAACGTGCTGGTTATTGTGCTGTCTCATCATTTTGGCAAAGAAT
TCTGAGCCGCCACCATGAGCCAATTTGATATATTATGTAAAACACCACCTAAGGTCCTGGTTCGTCAGTT
TGTGGAAAGGTTTGAAAGACCTTCAGGGGAAAAAATAGCATCATGTGCTGCTGAACTAACCTATTTATGT
TGGATGATTACTCATAACGGAACAGCAATCAAGAGAGCCACATTCATGAGCTATAATACTATCATAAGCA
ATTCGCTGAGTTTCGATATTGTCAACAAATCACTCCAGTTTAAATACAAGACGCAAAAAGCAACAATTCT
GGAAGCCTCATTAAAGAAATTAATTCCTGCTTGGGAATTTACAATTATTCCTTACAATGGACAAAAACAT
CAATCTGATATCACTGATATTGTAAGTAGTTTGCAATTACAGTTCGAATCATCGGAAGAAGCAGATAAGG
GAAATAGCCACAGTAAAAAAATGCTTAAAGCACTTCTAAGTGAGGGTGAAAGCATCTGGGAGATCACTGA
GAAAATACTAAATTCGTTTGAGTATACCTCGAGATTTACAAAAACAAAAACTTTATACCAATTCCTCTTC
CTAGCTACTTTCATCAATTGTGGAAGATTCAGCGATATTAAGAACGTTGATCCGAAATCATTTAAAT
