>Addgene plasmid #13787 | pCAG-Flpe | addgene partial sequence | sequence record 64515 | Bglob-pA-R  5'-ttttggcagagggaaaaaga-3'
CACCAGCCACCACCTTCTGATAGGCAGCCTGCACCTGAGGAGTGCGGCCGCTATCACAGATCTTCTTCAG
AAATAAGTTTTTGTTCCACCGGTCCTATGCGTCTATTTATGTAGGATGAAAGGTAGTCTAGTACCTCCTG
TGATATTATCCCATTCCATGCGGGGTATCGTATGCTTCCTTCAGCACTACCCTTTAGCTGTTCTATATGC
TGCCACTCCTCAATTGGATTAGTCTCATCCTTCAATGCTATCATTTCCTTTGATATTGGATCATATGCAT
AGTACCGAGAAACTAGTGCGAAGTAGTGATCAGGTATTGCTGTTATCTGATGAGTATACGTTGTCCTGGC
CACGGCAGAAGCACGCTTATCGCTCCAATTTCCCACAACATTAGTCAACTCCGTTAGGCCCTTCATTGAC
AGAAATGAGGTCATCAAATGTCTTCCAATGTGAGATTTTGGGCCATTCTTTATAGCAAAGATTGGATAAG
GCGCATTTTTCTTCAAAGCCTTGTTGTACGATCTGACTAAGTTATCTTTTAATAATTGGTATTCCTGTTT
GTTGCTTGAAGAATTGCCGGTCCTATTTACTCGTTTTAGGACTGGTTCAGAGTTCCTCAAAAATTCATCC
AAATATACAAGTGGATCGATCCTACCCCTTGCGCTAAAGAAGTATATGTGCCTACTAACGCTTGTCTTTG
TCTCTGTCACTAAACACTGGATTATTACTCCCAGATACTTATTTTGGACTAATTTAAATGATTTCGGATC
AACGTTCTTAATATCGCTGAATCTTCCACAATTGATGAAAGTAGCTAGGAAGAGGAATTGGTATAAAGTT
TTTGTTTTTGTAAATCTCGAGGTATACTCAAACGAATTTAGTATTTTCTCAGTGATCTCCCAGATGCTTT
CACCCTCACTTAGAAGTGCTTTAAGCATTTTTTTACTGTGGCTATTTCCCTTATCTGCTTCTTCCGATGA
TTCGAACTGTAATTGCAAACTACT
