>Addgene plasmid #13787 | pCAG-Flpe | addgene partial sequence | sequence record 130618 | rb_glob_PA_term-R 5'-CCCATATGTCCTTCCGAGTG-3'
GCAATGAAAATAAATTTCCTTTATTAGCCAGAAGTCAGATGCTCAAGGGGCTTCATGATGTCCCCATAAT
TTTTGGCAGAGGGAAAAAGATCTCAGTGGTATTTGTGAGCCAGGGCATTGGCCACACCAGCCACCACCTT
CTGATAGGCAGCCTGCACCTGAGGAGTGCGGCCGCTATCACAGATCTTCTTCAGAAATAAGTTTTTGTTC
CACCGGTCCTATGCGTCTATTTATGTAGGATGAAAGGTAGTCTAGTACCTCCTGTGATATTATCCCATTC
CATGCGGGGTATCGTATGCTTCCTTCAGCACTACCCTTTAGCTGTTCTATATGCTGCCACTCCTCAATTG
GATTAGTCTCATCCTTCAATGCTATCATTTCCTTTGATATTGGATCATATGCATAGTACCGAGAAACTAG
TGCGAAGTAGTGATCAGGTATTGCTGTTATCTGATGAGTATACGTTGTCCTGGCCACGGCAGAAGCACGC
TTATCGCTCCAATTTCCCACAACATTAGTCAACTCCGTTAGGCCCTTCATTGACAGAAATGAGGTCATCA
AATGTCTTCCAATGTGAGATTTTGGGCCATTCTTTATAGCAAAGATTGGATAAGGCGCATTTTTCTTCAA
AGCCTTGTTGTACGATCTGACTAAGTTATCTTTTAATAATTGGTATTCCTGTTTGTTGCTTGAAGAATTG
CCGGTCCTATTTACTCGTTTTAGGACTGGTTCAGAGTTCCTCAAAAATTCATCCAAATATACAAGTGGAT
CGATCCTACCCCTTGCGCTAAAGAAGTATATGTGCCTACTAACGCTTGTCTTTGTCTCTGTCACTAAACA
CTGGATTATTACTC
