>Addgene plasmid #13787 | pCAG-Flpe | addgene partial sequence | sequence record 131709 | pLEXmLIC-Fwd 5'-TAGAGCCTCTGCTAACCATGTTCATGCC-3'
AAGGTCCTGGTTCGTCAGTTTGTGGAAAGGTTTGAAAGACCTTCAGGGGAAAAAATAGCATCATGTGCTG
CTGAACTAACCTATTTATGTTGGATGATTACTCATAACGGAACAGCAATCAAGAGAGCCACATTCATGAG
CTATAATACTATCATAAGCAATTCGCTGAGTTTCGATATTGTCAACAAATCACTCCAGTTTAAATACAAG
ACGCAAAAAGCAACAATTCTGGAAGCCTCATTAAAGAAATTAATTCCTGCTTGGGAATTTACAATTATTC
CTTACAATGGACAAAAACATCAATCTGATATCACTGATATTGTAAGTAGTTTGCAATTACAGTTCGAATC
ATCGGAAGAAGCAGATAAGGGAAATAGCCACAGTAAAAAAATGCTTAAAGCACTTCTAAGTGAGGGTGAA
AGCATCTGGGAGATCACTGAGAAAATACTAAATTCGTTTGAGTATACCTCGAGATTTACAAAAACAAAAA
CTTTATACCAATTCCTCTTCCTAGCTACTTTCATCAATTGTGGAAGATTCAGCGATATTAAGAACGTTGA
TCCGAAATCATTTAA
