>Addgene plasmid #13787 | pCAG-Flpe | addgene partial sequence | sequence record 133212 | pCX-8097F 5'-GCGAGCCGCAGCCATTGCCTTTTA-3'
GCGAGAGGGCGCAGGGACTTCCTTTGTCCCAAATCTGTGCGGAGCCGAAATCTGGGAGGCGCCGCCGCAC
CCCCTCTAGCGGGCGCGGGGCGAAGCGGTGCGGCGCCGGCAGGAAGGAAATGGGCGGGGAGGGCCTTCGT
GCGTCGCCGCGCCGCCGTCCCCTTCTCCCTCTCCAGCCTCGGGGCTGTCCGCGGGGGGACGGCTGCCTTC
GGGGGGGACGGGGCAGGGCGGGGTTCGGCTTCTGGCGTGTGACCGGCGGCTCTAGAGCCTCTGCTAACCA
TGTTCATGCCTTCTTCTTTTTCCTACAGCTCCTGGGCAACGTGCTGGTTATTGTGCTGTCTCATCATTTT
GGCAAAGAATTCTGAGCCGCCACCATGAGCCAATTTGATATATTATGTAAAACACCACCTAAGGTCCTGG
TTCGTCAGTTTGTGGAAAGGTTTGAAAGACCTTCAGGGGAAAAAATAGCATCATGTGCTGCTGAACTAAC
CTATTTATGTTGGATGATTACTCATAACGGAACAGCAATCAAGAGAGCCACATTCATGAGCTATAATACT
ATCATAAGCAATTCGCTGAGTTTCGATATTGTCAACAAATCACTCCAGTTTAAATACAAGACGCAAAAAG
CAACAATTCTGGAAGCCTCATTAAAGAAATTAATTCCTGCTTGGGAATTTACAATTATTCCTTACAATGG
ACAAAAACATCAATCTGATATCACTGATATTGTAAGTAGTTTGCAATTACAGTTCGAATCATCGGAAGAA
GCAGATAAGGGAAATAGCCACAGTAAAAAAATGCTTAAAGCACTTCTAA
